Addgene plasmid #222904: pX330_NANOS3_cterm
Purpose: Cas9/sgRNA plasmid for targeting NANOS3
Depositing lab: George Church. Depositing organization: Harvard Medical School. Publication: Rapid Human Oogonia-like Cell Specification via Combinatorial Transcription Factor-Directed Differentiation. Pierson Smela M, Kramme CC, Fortuna PRJ, Wolf B, Srikar Kavirayuni V, Adams J, Ma C, Velychko S, Widocki U, Goel S, Chen T, Vincoff S, Dong E, Kohman RE, Kobayashi M, Shioda T, Church GM, Chatterjee P. bioRxiv 2022.07.11.499564 10.1101/2022.07.11.499564.
Backbone
  Vector backbone: pX330
  Vector type: CRISPR
Growth in bacteria
  Bacterial resistance: Ampicillin, 100 μg/mL
  Growth temperature: 37°C
  Growth strain: NEB Stable
  Copy number: High Copy
Gene/Insert
  Gene/Insert name: Cas9, NANOS3 sgRNA
  gRNA/shRNA sequence: AGCCTCCTAGGTGGACATGG
  Species: H. sapiens (human), Synthetic
  Entrez Gene: NANOS3 (a.k.a. NANOS1L, NOS3, ZC2HC12C)
  Cloning method: Golden Gate
Terms and licenses: Academic/Nonprofit Terms; Industry Terms: Not Available to Industry
Depositor comments: Please visit https://doi.org/10.1101/2022.07.11.499564 for bioRxiv preprint
How to cite: pX330_NANOS3_cterm was a gift from George Church (Addgene plasmid # 222904 ; http://n2t.net/addgene:222904 ; RRID:Addgene_222904)
