[The description below was written by a language model from this plasmid's Addgene catalogue record and pLannotate feature annotations shown in this document.]
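Description:
pX330_NANOS3_cterm is an all-in-one CRISPR plasmid built on the pX330 backbone that expresses Streptococcus pyogenes Cas9 together with a single guide RNA directed against human NANOS3. It is intended for delivery into mammalian cells, while propagation takes place in E. coli using a high-copy ColE1/pUC-type origin and ampicillin selection through the β-lactamase gene. An f1 phage origin is also present, and small fragments of bom and rop are annotated as backbone remnants.

The plasmid carries two expression units. A human U6 RNA polymerase III promoter drives the sgRNA, with the NANOS3-specific spacer, inserted by Golden Gate cloning, lying in the unannotated gap between the promoter and the S. pyogenes guide RNA scaffold. A second partial scaffold fragment is annotated just downstream. The nuclease is driven by a hybrid promoter composed of the CMV enhancer, the chicken β-actin promoter and a chimeric intron. Although the annotation software splits the coding region into N-terminal and C-terminal Cas9 parts, these are contiguous and together represent the full-length protein, which ends in a nucleoplasmin bipartite nuclear localization signal and is followed by the bovine growth hormone polyadenylation signal. The stretch between the intron and the annotated Cas9 start is not annotated, so any N-terminal tag or localization signal there is not stated. Only a single AAV2 inverted terminal repeat is annotated, so the plasmid is not laid out as a packageable AAV genome.

The stated purpose is targeting NANOS3, and the name suggests cleavage near the C-terminal end of the coding sequence. The record does not describe a donor template or the intended edit. The associated publication concerns transcription factor-directed differentiation of human oogonia-like cells.
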