Features (pLannotate 1.2.2; 18 found; start..end, strand, type, name):
      1..241     +  promoter       U6 promoter: RNA polymerase III promoter for human U6 snRNA
    271..346     +  misc_RNA       gRNA scaffold: guide RNA scaffold for the Streptococcus pyogenes CRISPR/Cas9 system
    353..396     +  misc_RNA       gRNA scaffold (fragment): guide RNA scaffold for the Streptococcus pyogenes CRISPR/Cas9 system
    443..728     +  enhancer       CMV enhancer: human cytomegalovirus immediate early enhancer; contains an 18-bp deletion relative to the standard CMV enhancer
    730..1006    +  promoter       chicken β-actin promoter: No description available
   1007..1234    +  intron         hybrid intron: hybrid between chicken β-actin (CBA) and minute virus of mice (MMV) introns (Gray et al., 2011)
   1372..2973    +  CDS            Cas9(N): N-terminal portion of Streptococcus pyogenes Cas9 (Zetsche et al., 2015)
   2974..5472    +  CDS            Cas9(C): C-terminal portion of Streptococcus pyogenes Cas9 (Zetsche et al., 2015)
   5473..5520    +  CDS            nucleoplasmin NLS: bipartite nuclear localization signal from nucleoplasmin
   5554..5665    +  polyA_signal   bGH poly(A) signal: bovine growth hormone polyadenylation signal
   5770..5910    +  repeat_region  AAV2 ITR: inverted terminal repeat of adeno-associated virus serotype 2 inverted
   5915..5966    -  misc_feature   bom (fragment): basis of mobility region from pBR322
   5985..6440    +  rep_origin     f1 ori (sequence partly withheld): f1 bacteriophage origin of replication; arrow indicates direction of (+) strand synthesis
   6441..6490    -  misc_feature   bom (fragment): basis of mobility region from pBR322
   6592..6627    -  CDS            rop (fragment): Rop protein, which maintains plasmids at low copy number; rop
   6722..6826    +  promoter       AmpR promoter: bla
   6827..7687    +  CDS            AmpR: β-lactamase; bla; confers resistance to ampicillin, carbenicillin, and related antibiotics
   7858..8446    +  rep_origin     ori: high-copy-number ColE1/pMB1/pBR322/pUC origin of replication
>Addgene plasmid #222904 | pX330_NANOS3_cterm | addgene full sequence | sequence record 439890 | Addgene NGS Result
GAGGGCCTATTTCCCATGATTCCTTCATATTTGCATATACGATACAAGGCTGTTAGAGAGATAATTGGAA
TTAATTTGACTGTAAACACAAAGATATTAGTACAAAATACGTGACGTAGAAAGTAATAATTTCTTGGGTA
GTTTGCAGTTTTAAAATTATGTTTTAAAATGGACTATCATATGCTTACCGTAACTTGAAAGTATTTCGAT
TTCTTGGCTTTATATATCTTGTGGAAAGGACGAAACACCGAGCCTCCTAGGTGGACATGGGTTTTAGAGC
TAGAAATAGCAAGTTAAAATAAGGCTAGTCCGTTATCAACTTGAAAAAGTGGCACCGAGTCGGTGCTTTT
TTGTTTTAGAGCTAGAAATAGCAAGTTAAAATAAGGCTAGTCCGTTTTTAGCGCGTGCGCCAATTCTGCA
GACAAATGGCTCTAGAGGTACCCGTTACATAACTTACGGTAAATGGCCCGCCTGGCTGACCGCCCAACGA
CCCCCGCCCATTGACGTCAATAGTAACGCCAATAGGGACTTTCCATTGACGTCAATGGGTGGAGTATTTA
CGGTAAACTGCCCACTTGGCAGTACATCAAGTGTATCATATGCCAAGTACGCCCCCTATTGACGTCAATG
ACGGTAAATGGCCCGCCTGGCATTGTGCCCAGTACATGACCTTATGGGACTTTCCTACTTGGCAGTACAT
CTACGTATTAGTCATCGCTATTACCATGGTCGAGGTGAGCCCCACGTTCTGCTTCACTCTCCCCATCTCC
CCCCCCTCCCCACCCCCAATTTTGTATTTATTTATTTTTTAATTATTTTGTGCAGCGATGGGGGCGGGGG
GGGGGGGGGGCGCGCGCCAGGCGGGGCGGGGCGGGGCGAGGGGCGGGGCGGGGCGAGGCGGAGAGGTGCG
GCGGCAGCCAATCAGAGCGGCGCGCTCCGAAAGTTTCCTTTTATGGCGAGGCGGCGGCGGCGGCGGCCCT
ATAAAAAGCGAAGCGCGCGGCGGGCGGGAGTCGCTGCGCGCTGCCTTCGCCCCGTGCCCCGCTCCGCCGC
CGCCTCGCGCCGCCCGCCCCGGCTCTGACTGACCGCGTTACTCCCACAGGTGAGCGGGCGGGACGGCCCT
TCTCCTCCGGGCTGTAATTAGCTGAGCAAGAGGTAAGGGTTTAAGGGATGGTTGGTTGGTGGGGTATTAA
TGTTTAATTACCTGGAGCACCTGCCTGAAATCACTTTTTTTCAGGTTGGACCGGTGCCACCATGGACTAT
AAGGACCACGACGGAGACTACAAGGATCATGATATTGATTACAAAGACGATGACGATAAGATGGCCCCAA
AGAAGAAGCGGAAGGTCGGTATCCACGGAGTCCCAGCAGCCGACAAGAAGTACAGCATCGGCCTGGACAT
CGGCACCAACTCTGTGGGCTGGGCCGTGATCACCGACGAGTACAAGGTGCCCAGCAAGAAATTCAAGGTG
CTGGGCAACACCGACCGGCACAGCATCAAGAAGAACCTGATCGGAGCCCTGCTGTTCGACAGCGGCGAAA
CAGCCGAGGCCACCCGGCTGAAGAGAACCGCCAGAAGAAGATACACCAGACGGAAGAACCGGATCTGCTA
TCTGCAAGAGATCTTCAGCAACGAGATGGCCAAGGTGGACGACAGCTTCTTCCACAGACTGGAAGAGTCC
TTCCTGGTGGAAGAGGATAAGAAGCACGAGCGGCACCCCATCTTCGGCAACATCGTGGACGAGGTGGCCT
ACCACGAGAAGTACCCCACCATCTACCACCTGAGAAAGAAACTGGTGGACAGCACCGACAAGGCCGACCT
GCGGCTGATCTATCTGGCCCTGGCCCACATGATCAAGTTCCGGGGCCACTTCCTGATCGAGGGCGACCTG
AACCCCGACAACAGCGACGTGGACAAGCTGTTCATCCAGCTGGTGCAGACCTACAACCAGCTGTTCGAGG
AAAACCCCATCAACGCCAGCGGCGTGGACGCCAAGGCCATCCTGTCTGCCAGACTGAGCAAGAGCAGACG
GCTGGAAAATCTGATCGCCCAGCTGCCCGGCGAGAAGAAGAATGGCCTGTTCGGAAACCTGATTGCCCTG
AGCCTGGGCCTGACCCCCAACTTCAAGAGCAACTTCGACCTGGCCGAGGATGCCAAACTGCAGCTGAGCA
AGGACACCTACGACGACGACCTGGACAACCTGCTGGCCCAGATCGGCGACCAGTACGCCGACCTGTTTCT
GGCCGCCAAGAACCTGTCCGACGCCATCCTGCTGAGCGACATCCTGAGAGTGAACACCGAGATCACCAAG
GCCCCCCTGAGCGCCTCTATGATCAAGAGATACGACGAGCACCACCAGGACCTGACCCTGCTGAAAGCTC
TCGTGCGGCAGCAGCTGCCTGAGAAGTACAAAGAGATTTTCTTCGACCAGAGCAAGAACGGCTACGCCGG
CTACATTGACGGCGGAGCCAGCCAGGAAGAGTTCTACAAGTTCATCAAGCCCATCCTGGAAAAGATGGAC
GGCACCGAGGAACTGCTCGTGAAGCTGAACAGAGAGGACCTGCTGCGGAAGCAGCGGACCTTCGACAACG
GCAGCATCCCCCACCAGATCCACCTGGGAGAGCTGCACGCCATTCTGCGGCGGCAGGAAGATTTTTACCC
ATTCCTGAAGGACAACCGGGAAAAGATCGAGAAGATCCTGACCTTCCGCATCCCCTACTACGTGGGCCCT
CTGGCCAGGGGAAACAGCAGATTCGCCTGGATGACCAGAAAGAGCGAGGAAACCATCACCCCCTGGAACT
TCGAGGAAGTGGTGGACAAGGGCGCTTCCGCCCAGAGCTTCATCGAGCGGATGACCAACTTCGATAAGAA
CCTGCCCAACGAGAAGGTGCTGCCCAAGCACAGCCTGCTGTACGAGTACTTCACCGTGTATAACGAGCTG
ACCAAAGTGAAATACGTGACCGAGGGAATGAGAAAGCCCGCCTTCCTGAGCGGCGAGCAGAAAAAGGCCA
TCGTGGACCTGCTGTTCAAGACCAACCGGAAAGTGACCGTGAAGCAGCTGAAAGAGGACTACTTCAAGAA
AATCGAGTGCTTCGACTCCGTGGAAATCTCCGGCGTGGAAGATCGGTTCAACGCCTCCCTGGGCACATAC
CACGATCTGCTGAAAATTATCAAGGACAAGGACTTCCTGGACAATGAGGAAAACGAGGACATTCTGGAAG
ATATCGTGCTGACCCTGACACTGTTTGAGGACAGAGAGATGATCGAGGAACGGCTGAAAACCTATGCCCA
CCTGTTCGACGACAAAGTGATGAAGCAGCTGAAGCGGCGGAGATACACCGGCTGGGGCAGGCTGAGCCGG
AAGCTGATCAACGGCATCCGGGACAAGCAGTCCGGCAAGACAATCCTGGATTTCCTGAAGTCCGACGGCT
TCGCCAACAGAAACTTCATGCAGCTGATCCACGACGACAGCCTGACCTTTAAAGAGGACATCCAGAAAGC
CCAGGTGTCCGGCCAGGGCGATAGCCTGCACGAGCACATTGCCAATCTGGCCGGCAGCCCCGCCATTAAG
AAGGGCATCCTGCAGACAGTGAAGGTGGTGGACGAGCTCGTGAAAGTGATGGGCCGGCACAAGCCCGAGA
ACATCGTGATCGAAATGGCCAGAGAGAACCAGACCACCCAGAAGGGACAGAAGAACAGCCGCGAGAGAAT
GAAGCGGATCGAAGAGGGCATCAAAGAGCTGGGCAGCCAGATCCTGAAAGAACACCCCGTGGAAAACACC
CAGCTGCAGAACGAGAAGCTGTACCTGTACTACCTGCAGAATGGGCGGGATATGTACGTGGACCAGGAAC
TGGACATCAACCGGCTGTCCGACTACGATGTGGACCATATCGTGCCTCAGAGCTTTCTGAAGGACGACTC
CATCGACAACAAGGTGCTGACCAGAAGCGACAAGAACCGGGGCAAGAGCGACAACGTGCCCTCCGAAGAG
GTCGTGAAGAAGATGAAGAACTACTGGCGGCAGCTGCTGAACGCCAAGCTGATTACCCAGAGAAAGTTCG
ACAATCTGACCAAGGCCGAGAGAGGCGGCCTGAGCGAACTGGATAAGGCCGGCTTCATCAAGAGACAGCT
GGTGGAAACCCGGCAGATCACAAAGCACGTGGCACAGATCCTGGACTCCCGGATGAACACTAAGTACGAC
GAGAATGACAAGCTGATCCGGGAAGTGAAAGTGATCACCCTGAAGTCCAAGCTGGTGTCCGATTTCCGGA
AGGATTTCCAGTTTTACAAAGTGCGCGAGATCAACAACTACCACCACGCCCACGACGCCTACCTGAACGC
CGTCGTGGGAACCGCCCTGATCAAAAAGTACCCTAAGCTGGAAAGCGAGTTCGTGTACGGCGACTACAAG
GTGTACGACGTGCGGAAGATGATCGCCAAGAGCGAGCAGGAAATCGGCAAGGCTACCGCCAAGTACTTCT
TCTACAGCAACATCATGAACTTTTTCAAGACCGAGATTACCCTGGCCAACGGCGAGATCCGGAAGCGGCC
TCTGATCGAGACAAACGGCGAAACCGGGGAGATCGTGTGGGATAAGGGCCGGGATTTTGCCACCGTGCGG
AAAGTGCTGAGCATGCCCCAAGTGAATATCGTGAAAAAGACCGAGGTGCAGACAGGCGGCTTCAGCAAAG
AGTCTATCCTGCCCAAGAGGAACAGCGATAAGCTGATCGCCAGAAAGAAGGACTGGGACCCTAAGAAGTA
CGGCGGCTTCGACAGCCCCACCGTGGCCTATTCTGTGCTGGTGGTGGCCAAAGTGGAAAAGGGCAAGTCC
AAGAAACTGAAGAGTGTGAAAGAGCTGCTGGGGATCACCATCATGGAAAGAAGCAGCTTCGAGAAGAATC
CCATCGACTTTCTGGAAGCCAAGGGCTACAAAGAAGTGAAAAAGGACCTGATCATCAAGCTGCCTAAGTA
CTCCCTGTTCGAGCTGGAAAACGGCCGGAAGAGAATGCTGGCCTCTGCCGGCGAACTGCAGAAGGGAAAC
GAACTGGCCCTGCCCTCCAAATATGTGAACTTCCTGTACCTGGCCAGCCACTATGAGAAGCTGAAGGGCT
CCCCCGAGGATAATGAGCAGAAACAGCTGTTTGTGGAACAGCACAAGCACTACCTGGACGAGATCATCGA
GCAGATCAGCGAGTTCTCCAAGAGAGTGATCCTGGCCGACGCTAATCTGGACAAAGTGCTGTCCGCCTAC
AACAAGCACCGGGATAAGCCCATCAGAGAGCAGGCCGAGAATATCATCCACCTGTTTACCCTGACCAATC
TGGGAGCCCCTGCCGCCTTCAAGTACTTTGACACCACCATCGACCGGAAGAGGTACACCAGCACCAAAGA
GGTGCTGGACGCCACCCTGATCCACCAGAGCATCACCGGCCTGTACGAGACACGGATCGACCTGTCTCAG
CTGGGAGGCGACAAAAGGCCGGCGGCCACGAAAAAGGCCGGCCAGGCAAAAAAGAAAAAGTAAGAATTCC
TAGAGCTCGCTGATCAGCCTCGACTGTGCCTTCTAGTTGCCAGCCATCTGTTGTTTGCCCCTCCCCCGTG
CCTTCCTTGACCCTGGAAGGTGCCACTCCCACTGTCCTTTCCTAATAAAATGAGGAAATTGCATCGCATT
GTCTGAGTAGGTGTCATTCTATTCTGGGGGGTGGGGTGGGGCAGGACAGCAAGGGGGAGGATTGGGAAGA
GAATAGCAGGCATGCTGGGGAGCGGCCGCAGGAACCCCTAGTGATGGAGTTGGCCACTCCCTCTCTGCGC
GCTCGCTCGCTCACTGAGGCCGGGCGACCAAAGGTCGCCCGACGCCCGGGCTTTGCCCGGGCGGCCTCAG
TGAGCGAGCGAGCGCGCAGCTGCCTGCAGGGGCGCCTGATGCGGTATTTTCTCCTTACGCATCTGTGCGG
TATTTCACACCGCATA
[95 nt withheld, positions 5967-6061]
T
[46 nt withheld, positions 6063-6108]
C
[141 nt withheld, positions 6110-6250]
CCTTTGACGTTGGAGTCCACGTTCTTT
[37 nt withheld, positions 6278-6314]
ACTCTATCTCGGGCTATTCTTTTGATTTATAAGGGATTTTGCCGATTTCGGTCTATTGGTTAAAAAATGA
GCTGATTTAACAAAAATTTAACGCGAATTTTAACAAAATATTAACGTTTACAATTTTATGGTGCACTCTC
AGTACAATCTGCTCTGATGCCGCATAGTTAAGCCAGCCCCGACACCCGCCAACACCCGCTGACGCGCCCT
GACGGGCTTGTCTGCTCCCGGCATCCGCTTACAGACAAGCTGTGACCGTCTCCGGGAGCTGCATGTGTCA
GAGGTTTTCACCGTCATCACCGAAACGCGCGAGACGAAAGGGCCTCGTGATACGCCTATTTTTATAGGTT
AATGTCATGATAATAATGGTTTCTTAGACGTCAGGTGGCACTTTTCGGGGAAATGTGCGCGGAACCCCTA
TTTGTTTATTTTTCTAAATACATTCAAATATGTATCCGCTCATGAGACAATAACCCTGATAAATGCTTCA
ATAATATTGAAAAAGGAAGAGTATGAGTATTCAACATTTCCGTGTCGCCCTTATTCCCTTTTTTGCGGCA
TTTTGCCTTCCTGTTTTTGCTCACCCAGAAACGCTGGTGAAAGTAAAAGATGCTGAAGATCAGTTGGGTG
CACGAGTGGGTTACATCGAACTGGATCTCAACAGCGGTAAGATCCTTGAGAGTTTTCGCCCCGAAGAACG
TTTTCCAATGATGAGCACTTTTAAAGTTCTGCTATGTGGCGCGGTATTATCCCGTATTGACGCCGGGCAA
GAGCAACTCGGTCGCCGCATACACTATTCTCAGAATGACTTGGTTGAGTACTCACCAGTCACAGAAAAGC
ATCTTACGGATGGCATGACAGTAAGAGAATTATGCAGTGCTGCCATAACCATGAGTGATAACACTGCGGC
CAACTTACTTCTGACAACGATCGGAGGACCGAAGGAGCTAACCGCTTTTTTGCACAACATGGGGGATCAT
GTAACTCGCCTTGATCGTTGGGAACCGGAGCTGAATGAAGCCATACCAAACGACGAGCGTGACACCACGA
TGCCTGTAGCAATGGCAACAACGTTGCGCAAACTATTAACTGGCGAACTACTTACTCTAGCTTCCCGGCA
ACAATTAATAGACTGGATGGAGGCGGATAAAGTTGCAGGACCACTTCTGCGCTCGGCCCTTCCGGCTGGC
TGGTTTATTGCTGATAAATCTGGAGCCGGTGAGCGTGGAAGCCGCGGTATCATTGCAGCACTGGGGCCAG
ATGGTAAGCCCTCCCGTATCGTAGTTATCTACACGACGGGGAGTCAGGCAACTATGGATGAACGAAATAG
ACAGATCGCTGAGATAGGTGCCTCACTGATTAAGCATTGGTAACTGTCAGACCAAGTTTACTCATATATA
CTTTAGATTGATTTAAAACTTCATTTTTAATTTAAAAGGATCTAGGTGAAGATCCTTTTTGATAATCTCA
TGACCAAAATCCCTTAACGTGAGTTTTCGTTCCACTGAGCGTCAGACCCCGTAGAAAAGATCAAAGGATC
TTCTTGAGATCCTTTTTTTCTGCGCGTAATCTGCTGCTTGCAAACAAAAAAACCACCGCTACCAGCGGTG
GTTTGTTTGCCGGATCAAGAGCTACCAACTCTTTTTCCGAAGGTAACTGGCTTCAGCAGAGCGCAGATAC
CAAATACTGTTCTTCTAGTGTAGCCGTAGTTAGGCCACCACTTCAAGAACTCTGTAGCACCGCCTACATA
CCTCGCTCTGCTAATCCTGTTACCAGTGGCTGCTGCCAGTGGCGATAAGTCGTGTCTTACCGGGTTGGAC
TCAAGACGATAGTTACCGGATAAGGCGCAGCGGTCGGGCTGAACGGGGGGTTCGTGCACACAGCCCAGCT
TGGAGCGAACGACCTACACCGAACTGAGATACCTACAGCGTGAGCTATGAGAAAGCGCCACGCTTCCCGA
AGGGAGAAAGGCGGACAGGTATCCGGTAAGCGGCAGGGTCGGAACAGGAGAGCGCACGAGGGAGCTTCCA
GGGGGAAACGCCTGGTATCTTTATAGTCCTGTCGGGTTTCGCCACCTCTGACTTGAGCGTCGATTTTTGT
GATGCTCGTCAGGGGGGCGGAGCCTATGGAAAAACGCCAGCAACGCGGCCTTTTTACGGTTCCTGGCCTT
TTGCTGGCCTTTTGCTCACATGT
